>Addgene plasmid #117789 | pPRISM-Cre-gcry-TagBFP | addgene full sequence | sequence record 230141 | Addgene NGS Result
CGGGTTTCGCCACCTCTGACTTGAGCGTCGATTTTTGTGATGCTCGTCAGGGGGGCGGAGCCTATGGAAA
AACGCCAGCAACGCGGCCTTTTTACGGTTCCTGGCCTTTTGCTGGCCTTTTGCTCACATGTTCTTTCCTG
CGTTATCCCCTGATTCTGTGGATAACCGTATTACCGCCTTTGAGTGAGCTGATACCGCTCGCCGCAGCCG
AACGACCGAGCGCAGCGAGTCAGTGAGCGAGGAAGCGGAACAGATTTAAATGGTACCGAGCAGAGGTGTA
AAAAGTACTCAAAAATTTTACTCAAGTGAAAGTACAAGTACTTAGGGAAAATTTTACTCAATTAAAAGTA
AAAGTATCTGGCTAGAATCTTACTTGAGTAAAAGTAAAAAAGTACTCCATTAAAATTGTACTTGAGTATT
AAGGAAGTAAAAGTAAAAGCAAGAAAGAAAACTAGAGTGGTCTCCCTTTAGTGAGGGTCAATTGATGGGA
GGCGTTCGGGCCACAGCGGACACGCAGGTGCGCAACGCAATTAATGTGAGTTAGCTCACTCATTAGGCAC
CCCAGGCTTTACACTTTATGCTTCCGGCTCGTATGTTGTGTGGAATTGTGAGCGGATAACAATTTCACAC
AGGAAACAGCTATGACCATGATTACGCCAAGCGCGCAATTAACCCTCACTAAAGGGAACAAAAGCTGGAG
GACCTCGAGGGGGGGCCCGGTACCCAATTCGCCCTATAGTGAGTCGTATTACGCGCGCTCACTGGCCGTC
GTTTTACAACGTCGTGACTGGGAAAACCCTGGCGTTACCCAACTTAATCGCCTTGCAGCACATCCCCCTT
TCGCCAGCTGGCGTAATAGCGAAGAGGCCCGCACCGATCGCCCTTCCCAACAGTTGCGCAGCCTGAATGG
CGAATGGACCTGCCACACTTCCCGGAGCCACGAACTTCTCTCTGTTAAAGCAAGCAGGAGACGTGGAAGA
AAACCCCGGTCCTATGTCCAATTTACTGACCGTACACCAAAATTTGCCTGCATTACCGGTCGATGCAACG
AGTGATGAGGTTCGCAAGAACCTGATGGACATGTTCAGGGATCGCCAGGCGTTTTCTGAGCATACCTGGA
AAATGCTTCTGTCCGTTTGCCGGTCGTGGGCGGCATGGTGCAAGTTGAATAACCGGAAATGGTTTCCCGC
AGAACCTGAAGATGTTCGCGATTATCTTCTATATCTTCAGGCGCGCGGTCTGGCAGTAAAAACTATCCAG
CAACATTTGGGCCAGCTAAACATGCTTCATCGTCGGTCCGGGCTGCCACGACCAAGTGACAGCAATGCTG
TTTCACTGGTTATGCGGCGGATCCGAAAAGAAAACGTTGATGCCGGTGAACGTGCAAAACAGGCTCTAGC
GTTCGAACGCACTGATTTCGACCAGGTTCGTTCACTCATGGAAAATAGCGATCGCTGCCAGGATATACGT
AATCTGGCATTTCTGGGGATTGCTTATAACACCCTGTTACGTATAGCCGAAATTGCCAGGATCAGGGTTA
AAGATATCTCACGTACTGACGGTGGGAGAATGTTAATCCATATTGGCAGAACGAAAACGCTGGTTAGCAC
CGCTGGAGTAGAGAAGGCACTTAGCCTGGGGGTAACTAAACTGGTCGAGCGATGGATTTCCGTCTCTGGT
GTAGCTGATGATCCGAATAACTACCTGTTTTGCCGGGTCAGAAAAAATGGTGTTGCCGCGCCATCTGCCA
CCAGCCAGCTATCAACTCGCGCCCTGGAAGGGATTTTTGAAGCAACTCATCGATTGATTTACGGCGCTAA
GGATGACTCTGGTCAGAGATACCTGGCCTGGTCTGGACACAGTGCCCGTGTCGGAGCCGCGCGAGATATG
GCCCGCGCTGGAGTTTCAATACCGGAGATCATGCAAGCTGGTGGCTGGACCAATGTAAATATTGTCATGA
ACTATATCCGTAACCTGGATAGTGAAACAGGGGCAATGGTGCGCCTGCTGGAAGATGGCGATTAGAACTA
GTAATTAAGTCTCAGCCACCGTTAACTGAACATGTCAAAACCTGTGGAGACTGTTGAGATTTGATGTTCT
GAAAAGATAAAGCCTATAAATAAAATGTTGCCCAAATTTCCTGCCTGATGTTTTTCTTTGTCTTTGCTAC
ATGGCTTTGCTGCTCGGATCGGCTCACTCTGTGTATGCCACGTTCACTTTGTACTCTCCTTCTCACGGTA
GGTTTATTATTTTTAGATGTGCAGTTAGTTTCTGTGAAATAACACACCACACACTGATATTGTCTGTGCA
TTGACTTGGTGAGTGCACATTGTTTTTGATCTTGACATATTTATATTTGATTGATCAGGTGAACTGTGTG
AATCTAAAGTGCTCCATACAGATGTTCTGCATTGAAAATATTCTCATTTTATTAGTGGAAGTGAGTGTAT
GCCACATCCAATCAATTTCAGCAAACACCCCAGTATGATTTAATGCAAAAAAATGAAGGTATCAAACACG
CATTACTACTTTGCAGTTAAATATTTAACATTTATTCCAACACGAAAAAAAGCAGTAAATAACACTTTGA
CAAACACGTCAGGACATCTTATTTTTGTCACCCTCACAGGCAATTTAGTATAATATATTATATATATATA
TATATCATATAATAATATTCAGTATAATATATATATATATATCATATTATAATATTCAGTATAATATAAA
ACACAAACACATATATGTATAATATAATATAACATTTTTATTTATTGAGATGCCTCTATGGACCGTGTTA
TAAGAAGTAAAGATCAGGAGAAGTAAACATGAAGTGTAATTATGAATACTGATGTTAAATTAAGCTATGA
TGAGTTTTCACTGTTAATTTACCATCTCAATTAAATGTTGATGCCTCCATGACCAAGTTAAGCAGATGAG
ACTGAGGACAACTGTAGAAGACAAGATGTTCACTTTGCTGAATATAGCTGGCTTGACAGTTATCTATGAC
TCTATAAATATATATATATTTTTTTTTTATAAAATGATTTATTTATAACTATATATCCATTTCTCAGACA
GGTGCTTCATATCCCTCACTCCCGTAGCTGTCCATGCTGGATCTGTCCCCGTTGTTTTTAAAAAGCTAAA
TAAGTTATTAACATGACTGCATCCAGCGAGCCAAACCTGTCTGGTGTACAGCTACCAGAGAAGCTTGAGA
TCCTAGTCACCGGCGTTCCTAGTTCTTTAAACTGTTACAAAGTGTTTGGACCAGCAACTGAATTGCACTG
TAAATTACCACATCAGGGTCTCCGGGGTCAACGCTGCTAAGCAATGGACTGGAAAATTTGTGACATTGAG
TTTTTGGAATAACTGGGAATGCTGGATAACTCTTTGGGTAAAGCTATGGAACAAAAGTACCAGCATGAAC
TAAGAAATGACTGTCACAGCACAACATCAAACACAATGCAAGACAAAGGTTCTCTGCTTTTGCCTTACTT
GACAGAAAAAGTAAGCTCTAGGTTCATCGCATGCAGACAGCAGCAATACATGACATATATAAAGGCTGGC
TCTTTTCTCCCTTCCATTGAACTGAAACTTCCACTCAGTCAGACTTGCGGGGGATCCACAGCCTGACTAA
CTCGACAAACCCCCCCAAACCTAAGGTGAGTTGATCTTTAAGCTTTTTACATTTTCAGCTCGCATATATC
AATTCGCGCGCATTGTCACACTAGCACCCACTAGCGGTCAGACTGCAGATTGCAGCACGAAACAGGAAGC
TGACTCCACATGGTCACATGCTCACTGAAGTGTTGACTTCCCTGACAGCTGTGCACTTTCTAAACCGGTT
TTCTCATTCATTTACAGTTCAGCCGGAATTCACCTCGAGACCATGGCTCCAAAGAAGAAGCGTAAGGTAA
CCATGAGCGAGCTGATTAAGGAGAACATGCACATGAAGCTGTACATGGAGGGCACCGTGGACAACCATCA
CTTCAAGTGCACATCCGAGGGCGAAGGCAAGCCCTACGAGGGCACCCAGACCATGAGAATCAAGGTGGTC
GAGGGCGGCCCTCTCCCCTTCGCCTTCGACATCCTGGCTACTAGCTTCCTCTACGGCAGCAAGACCTTCA
TCAACCACACCCAGGGCATCCCCGACTTCTTCAAGCAGTCCTTCCCTGAGGGCTTCACATGGGAGAGAGT
CACCACATACGAAGACGGGGGCGTGCTGACCGCTACCCAGGACACCAGCCTCCAGGACGGCTGCCTCATC
TACAACGTCAAGATCAGAGGGGTGAACTTCACATCCAACGGCCCTGTGATGCAGAAGAAAACACTCGGCT
GGGAGGCCTTCACCGAGACGCTGTACCCCGCTGACGGCGGCCTGGAAGGCAGAAACGACATGGCCCTGAA
GCTCGTGGGCGGGAGCCATCTGATCGCAAACATCAAGACCACATATAGATCCAAGAAACCCGCTAAGAAC
CTCAAGATGCCTGGCGTCTACTATGTGGACTACAGACTGGAAAGAATCAAGGAGGCCAACAACGAGACCT
ACGTCGAGCAGCACGAGGTGGCAGTGGCCAGATACTGCGACCTCCCTAGCAAACTGGGGCACAAGCTCAA
TTAAAGCTGAGATCTGTGCCTTCTAGTTGCCAGCCATCTGTTGTTTGCCCCTCCCCCGTGCCTTCCTTGA
CCCTGGAAGGTGCCACTCCCACTGTCCTTTCCTAATAAAATGAGGAAATTGCATCGCATTGTCTGAGTAG
GTGTCATTCTATTCTGGGGGGTGGGGTGGGGCAGGACAGCAAGGGGGAGGATTGGGAAGACAATAGCAGG
CATGCTGGGGATGCGGTGGGCTCTATGGCTTCTGAGGCGGAAAGAACCAAAGGGCGAATTAATTCATTGA
TGAGTTTGGACAAACCACAACTAGAATGCAGTGAAAAAAATGCTTTATTTGTGAAATTTGTGATGCTATT
GCTTTATTTGTAACCATTATAAGCTGCAATAAACAAGTTAACAACAACAATTGCATTCATTTTATGTTTC
AGGTTCAGGGGGAGGTGTGGGAGGTTTTTTAAAGCAAGTAAAACCTCTACAAATGTGGTCATTGATGAGT
TTGGACAAACCACAACTAGAATGCAGTGAAAAAAATGCTTTATTTGTGAAATTTGTGATGCTATTGCTTT
ATTTGTAACCATTATAAGCTGCAATAAACAAGTTAACAACAACAATTGCATTCATTTTATGTTTCAGGTT
CAGGGGGAGGTGTGGGAGGTTTTTTAAAGCAAGTAAAACCTCTACAAATGTGGTCATTCAGATCAATTAA
CCCTCACCCGGGCTAGCGATGCATGGGAGCTCTGACGTACGTTGTCTAGCAAGGAAGTGAAGAGCTATCC
GGATATATATGTATGTTATCATAACTGTACTGGCTATGTCAGGTGGTAATGACTGTAACGTTACGTTACT
CGTTGTAGGCACGACATTGAATATGCTCTTCTCCGCTGTGGCCCGAACGCCTCCCGCTAGCGATGGGATC
TAATACGACTCACTATAGGGAGACCAAGGGAAAATAGAATGAAGTGATCTCCAAAAAATAAGTACTTTTT
GACTGTAAATAAAATTGTAAGGAGTAAAAAGTACTTTTTTTTCTAAAAAAATGTAATTAAGTAAAAGTAA
AAGTATTGATTTTTAATTGTACTCAAGTAAAGTAAAAATCCCCAAAAATAATACTTAAGTACAGTAATCA
AGTAAAATTACTCAAGTACTTTACACCTCTGGGATCCAGCTGCATCATGAACAATAAAACTGTCTGCTTA
CATAAACAGTAATACAAGGGGTGTTATGAGCCATATTCAACGGGAAACGTCGAGGCCGCGATTAAATTCC
AACATGGATGCTGATTTATATGGGTATAAATGGGCTCGCGATAATGTCGGGCAATCAGGTGCGACAATCT
ATCGCTTGTATGGGAAGCCCGATGCGCCAGAGTTGTTTCTGAAACATGGCAAAGGTAGCGTTGCCAATGA
TGTTACAGATGAGATGGTCAGACTAAACTGGCTGACGGAATTTATGCCTCTTCCGACCATCAAGCATTTT
ATCCGTACTCCTGATGATGCATGGTTACTCACCACTGCGATCCCCGGAAAAACAGCATTCCAGGTATTAG
AAGAATATCCTGATTCAGGTGAAAATATTGTTGATGCGCTGGCAGTGTTCCTGCGCCGGTTGCATTCGAT
TCCTGTTTGTAATTGTCCTTTTAACAGCGATCGCGTATTTCGTCTCGCTCAGGCGCAATCACGAATGAAT
AACGGTTTGGTTGATGCGAGTGATTTTGATGACGAGCGTAATGGCTGGCCTGTTGAACAAGTCTGGAAAG
AAATGCATAAACTTTTGCCATTCTCACCGGATTCAGTCGTCACTCATGGTGATTTCTCACTTGATAACCT
TATTTTTGACGAGGGGAAATTAATAGGTTGTATTGATGTTGGACGAGTCGGAATCGCAGACCGATACCAG
GATCTTGCCATCCTATGGAACTGCCTCGGTGAGTTTTCTCCTTCATTACAGAAACGGCTTTTTCAAAAAT
ATGGTATTGATAATCCTGATATGAATAAATTGCAGTTTCATTTGATGCTCGATGAGTTTTTCTAATCAGA
ATTGGTTAATTGGTTGTAACACTGGCAAAAAGGATCTAGGTGAAGATCCTTTTTGATAATCTCATGACCA
AAATCCCTTAACGTGAGTTTTCGTTCCACTGAGCGTCAGACCCCGTAGAAAAGATCAAAGGATCTTCTTG
AGATCCTTTTTTTCTGCGCGTAATCTGCTGCTTGCAAACAAAAAAACCACCGCTACCAGCGGTGGTTTGT
TTGCCGGATCAAGAGCTACCAACTCTTTTTCCGAAGGTAACTGGCTTCAGCAGAGCGCAGATACCAAATA
CTGTTCTTCTAGTGTAGCCGTAGTTAGGCCACCACTTCAAGAACTCTGTAGCACCGCCTACATACCTCGC
TCTGCTAATCCTGTTACCAGTGGCTGCTGCCAGTGGCGATAAGTCGTGTCTTACCGGGTTGGACTCAAGA
CGATAGTTACCGGATAAGGCGCAGCGGTCGGGCTGAACGGGGGGTTCGTGCACACAGCCCAGCTTGGAGC
GAACGACCTACACCGAACTGAGATACCTACAGCGTGAGCTATGAGAAAGCGCCACGGTTCCCGAAGGGAG
AAAGGCGGACAGGTATCCGGTAAGCGGCAGGGTCGGAACAGGAGAGCGCACGAGGGAGCTTCCAGGGGGA
AACGCCTGGTATCTTTATAGTCCTGT
Features (pLannotate 1.2.2; 21 found; start..end, strand, type, name):
    457..475     -  promoter       T7 Φ3.8 promoter (fragment): weak promoter for bacteriophage T7 RNA polymerase
    532..553     +  protein_bind   CAP binding site: CAP binding activates transcription in the presence of cAMP. E. coli catabolite activator protein
    568..598     +  promoter       lac promoter: promoter for the E. coli lac operon
    606..622     +  protein_bind   lac operator: The lac repressor binds to the lac operator to inhibit transcription in E. coli. This inhibition can be relieved by adding lactose or isopropyl-β-D-thiogalactopyranoside (IPTG). lac repressor encoded by lacI
    667..685     +  promoter       T3 promoter: promoter for bacteriophage T3 RNA polymerase
    701..724     +  misc_feature   MCS (fragment): pBluescript multiple cloning site
    733..751     -  promoter       T7 promoter: promoter for bacteriophage T7 RNA polymerase
    759..914     +  CDS            lacZα (fragment): LacZα fragment of β-galactosidase; lacZ fragment
    937..993     +  CDS            P2A: 2A peptide from porcine teschovirus-1 polyprotein Eukaryotic ribosomes fail to insert a peptide bond between the Gly and Pro residues, yielding separate polypeptides.
    994..2022    +  CDS            cre: RECR_BPP1 - Experimental evidence at protein level: Swiss-Prot protein existence level 1. Catalyzes site-specific recombination between two 34-base- pair LOXP sites. Its role is to maintain the phage genome as a monomeric unit-copy plasmid in the lysogenic state. From Escherichia phage P1 (Bacteriophage P1).
   2686..2702    +  promoter       LEU2 promoter (fragment): S. cerevisiae LEU2
   3923..4621    +  CDS            TagBFP: TagBFP is a basic (constitutively fluorescent) blue fluorescent protein published in 2008, derived from Entacmaea quadricolor. It is reported to be a very rapidly-maturing monomer with very low acid sensitivity.
   4634..4858    +  polyA_signal   bGH poly(A) signal: bovine growth hormone polyadenylation signal
   4862..4879    +  promoter       SV40 promoter (fragment): SV40 enhancer and early promoter
   4928..5009    -  polyA_signal   SV40 poly(A) signal: SV40 polyadenylation signal
   5032..5099    -  CDS            large T antigen (fragment): large T antigen from SV40 (simian virus 40)
   5133..5214    -  polyA_signal   SV40 poly(A) signal: SV40 polyadenylation signal
   5237..5304    -  CDS            large T antigen (fragment): large T antigen from SV40 (simian virus 40)
   5531..5549    +  promoter       T7 promoter: promoter for bacteriophage T7 RNA polymerase
   5836..6645    +  CDS            KanR: aminoglycoside phosphotransferase; aph(3')-Ia; confers resistance to kanamycin in bacteria or G418 (Geneticin®) in eukaryotes
   6788..70      +  rep_origin     ori (across the origin): high-copy-number ColE1/pMB1/pBR322/pUC origin of replication
