[The description below was written by a language model from this plasmid's Addgene catalogue record and pLannotate feature annotations shown in this document.]
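Description:
pPRISM-Cre-gcry-TagBFP is a donor plasmid for precise CRISPR-directed genomic integration by the GeneWeld method, in which short homology arms cloned onto the ends of a cargo cassette direct its insertion at a nuclease-cut genomic site. It is built on the pK backbone and listed as a synthetic biology vector. In bacteria it is maintained as a high-copy plasmid through a ColE1/pUC-type origin and selected with kanamycin via an aminoglycoside phosphotransferase (KanR) gene. The sequenced record is about 7.3 kb, matching the stated backbone of roughly 2.9 kb plus an insert of about 4.45 kb.

The primary cargo is a P2A peptide fused directly upstream of the bacteriophage P1 Cre recombinase coding sequence. No dedicated promoter is annotated ahead of it, which fits a design in which in-frame integration into a target gene places Cre under endogenous control, with the 2A sequence releasing it from the disrupted host protein. Just upstream lie pBluescript-derived elements (lac promoter and operator, T3 and T7 promoters, and a lacZα fragment), presumably a cloning site, though the record does not say so. The secondary cassette, according to the depositor, is a gamma-crystallin promoter driving NLS-TagBFP; the promoter itself is not annotated, but the TagBFP coding sequence and a following bGH polyadenylation signal are. This lens-specific blue marker should allow visual identification of animals carrying the integration. Inverted SV40 polyadenylation signals lie downstream. The construct is listed for zebrafish, and the depositor notes it may work in other species. Minor discrepancies between the depositor's sequence and the repository's sequencing result are reported not to affect function.
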