Addgene plasmid #117789: pPRISM-Cre-gcry-TagBFP
Purpose: Donor for precise CRISPR directed genomic integration using the GeneWeld method
Depositing lab: Jeffrey Essner. Depositing organization: Iowa State University. Publication: Efficient targeted integration directed by short homology in zebrafish and mammalian cells. Wierson WA, Welker JM, Almeida MP, Mann CM, Webster DA, Torrie ME, Weiss TJ, Kambakam S, Vollbrecht MK, Lan M, McKeighan KC, Levey J, Ming Z, Wehmeier A, Mikelson CS, Haltom JA, Kwan KM, Chien CB, Balciunas D, Ekker SC, Clark KJ, Webber BR, Moriarity BS, Solin SL, Carlson DF, Dobbs DL, McGrail M, Essner J. Elife. 2020 May 15;9. pii: 53968. doi: 10.7554/eLife.53968. PubMed 32412410.
Backbone
  Vector backbone: pK
  Backbone manufacturer: Karl J. Clark
  Backbone size w/o insert (bp): 2856
  Vector type: Synthetic Biology
Growth in bacteria
  Bacterial resistance: Kanamycin, 50 μg/mL
  Growth temperature: 30°C
  Growth strain: NEB Stable
  Copy number: High Copy
Gene/Insert
  Gene/Insert name: Cre (alt name: Cre Recombinase)
  Species: D. rerio (zebrafish)
  Insert size (bp): 4450
  Cloning method: Gibson Cloning
  Sequencing primers: 5′ aaaagcaagaaagaaaactagagtgg; 3′ atggctcataacaccccttg
Terms and licenses: Academic/Nonprofit Terms; Industry Terms: Not Available to Industry
Depositor comments: Secondary gene is a gamma-crystalin promoter driving NLS-TagBFP. Online tools and cloning help available at <www.genesculpt.org/gtaghd/>. May work in additional species beyond those listed. Please note that some discrepancies were found between Addgene's quality control result and the depositor's provided sequence. The depositor noted that these discrepancies do NOT affect plasmid function.
How to cite: pPRISM-Cre-gcry-TagBFP was a gift from Jeffrey Essner (Addgene plasmid # 117789 ; http://n2t.net/addgene:117789 ; RRID:Addgene_117789)
