>Addgene plasmid #117789 | pPRISM-Cre-gcry-TagBFP | depositor partial sequence | sequence record 222320 | Backbone
TGAAGAGCTATCCGGATATATATGTATGTTATCATAACTGTACTGGCTATGTCAGGTGGTAATGACTGTA
ACGTTACGTTACTCGTTGTAGGCACGACATTGAATATGCTCTTCTCCGCTGTGGCCCGAACGCCTCCCGC
TAGCGATGGGATCTAATACGACTCACTATAGGGAGACCAAGGGAAAATAGAATGAAGTGATCTCCAAAAA
ATAAGTACTTTTTGACTGTAAATAAAATTGTAAGGAGTAAAAAGTACTTTTTTTTCTAAAAAAATGTAAT
TAAGTAAAAGTAAAAGTATTGATTTTTAATTGTACTCAAGTAAAGTAAAAATCCCCAAAAATAATACTTA
AGTACAGTAATCAAGTAAAATTACTCAAGTACTTTACACCTCTGGGATCCAGCTGCATCATGAACAATAA
AACTGTCTGCTTACATAAACAGTAATACAAGGGGTGTTATGAGCCATATTCAACGGGAAACGTCGAGGCC
GCGATTAAATTCCAACATGGATGCTGATTTATATGGGTATAAATGGGCTCGCGATAATGTCGGGCAATCA
GGTGCGACAATCTATCGCTTGTATGGGAAGCCCGATGCGCCAGAGTTGTTTCTGAAACATGGCAAAGGTA
GCGTTGCCAATGATGTTACAGATGAGATGGTCAGACTAAACTGGCTGACGGAATTTATGCCTCTTCCGAC
CATCAAGCATTTTATCCGTACTCCTGATGATGCATGGTTACTCACCACTGCGATCCCCGGAAAAACAGCA
TTCCAGGTATTAGAAGAATATCCTGATTCAGGTGAAAATATTGTTGATGCGCTGGCAGTGTTCCTGCGCC
GGTTGCATTCGATTCCTGTTTGTAATTGTCCTTTTAACAGCGATCGCGTATTTCGTCTCGCTCAGGCGCA
ATCACGAATGAATAACGGTTTGGTTGATGCGAGTGATTTTGATGACGAGCGTAATGGCTGGCCTGTTGAA
CAAGTCTGGAAAGAAATGCATAAACTTTTGCCATTCTCACCGGATTCAGTCGTCACTCATGGTGATTTCT
CACTTGATAACCTTATTTTTGACGAGGGGAAATTAATAGGTTGTATTGATGTTGGACGAGTCGGAATCGC
AGACCGATACCAGGATCTTGCCATCCTATGGAACTGCCTCGGTGAGTTTTCTCCTTCATTACAGAAACGG
CTTTTTCAAAAATATGGTATTGATAATCCTGATATGAATAAATTGCAGTTTCATTTGATGCTCGATGAGT
TTTTCTAATCAGAATTGGTTAATTGGTTGTAACACTGGCAAAAAGGATCTAGGTGAAGATCCTTTTTGAT
AATCTCATGACCAAAATCCCTTAACGTGAGTTTTCGTTCCACTGAGCGTCAGACCCCGTAGAAAAGATCA
AAGGATCTTCTTGAGATCCTTTTTTTCTGCGCGTAATCTGCTGCTTGCAAACAAAAAAACCACCGCTACC
AGCGGTGGTTTGTTTGCCGGATCAAGAGCTACCAACTCTTTTTCCGAAGGTAACTGGCTTCAGCAGAGCG
CAGATACCAAATACTGTTCTTCTAGTGTAGCCGTAGTTAGGCCACCACTTCAAGAACTCTGTAGCACCGC
CTACATACCTCGCTCTGCTAATCCTGTTACCAGTGGCTGCTGCCAGTGGCGATAAGTCGTGTCTTACCGG
GTTGGACTCAAGACGATAGTTACCGGATAAGGCGCAGCGGTCGGGCTGAACGGGGGGTTCGTGCACACAG
CCCAGCTTGGAGCGAACGACCTACACCGAACTGAGATACCTACAGCGTGAGCTATGAGAAAGCGCCACGG
TTCCCGAAGGGAGAAAGGCGGACAGGTATCCGGTAAGCGGCAGGGTCGGAACAGGAGAGCGCACGAGGGA
GCTTCCAGGGGGAAACGCCTGGTATCTTTATAGTCCTGTCGGGTTTCGCCACCTCTGACTTGAGCGTCGA
TTTTTGTGATGCTCGTCAGGGGGGCGGAGCCTATGGAAAAACGCCAGCAACGCGGCCTTTTTACGGTTCC
TGGCCTTTTGCTGGCCTTTTGCTCACATGTTCTTTCCTGCGTTATCCCCTGATTCTGTGGATAACCGTAT
TACCGCCTTTGAGTGAGCTGATACCGCTCGCCGCAGCCGAACGACCGAGCGCAGCGAGTCAGTGAGCGAG
GAAGCGGAACAGATTTAAATGGTACCGAGCAGAGGTGTAAAAAGTACTCAAAAATTTTACTCAAGTGAAA
GTACAAGTACTTAGGGAAAATTTTACTCAATTAAAAGTAAAAGTATCTGGCTAGAATCTTACTTGAGTAA
AAGTAAAAAAGTACTCCATTAAAATTGTACTTGAGTATTAAGGAAGTAAAAGTAAAAGCAAGAAAGAAAA
CTAGAGTGGTCTCCCTTTAGTGAGGGTCAATTGATGGGAGGCGTTCGGGCCACAGCGGACACGCAGGTGC
GCAACGCAATTAATGTGAGTTAGCTCACTCATTAGGCACCCCAGGCTTTACACTTTATGCTTCCGGCTCG
TATGTTGTGTGGAATTGTGAGCGGATAACAATTTCACACAGGAAACAGCTATGACCATGATTACGCCAAG
CGCGCAATTAACCCTCACTAAAGGGAACAAAAGCTGGAGGACCTCGAGGGGGGGCCCGGTACCCAATTCG
CCCTATAGTGAGTCGTATTACGCGCGCTCACTGGCCGTCGTTTTACAACGTCGTGACTGGGAAAACCCTG
GCGTTACCCAACTTAATCGCCTTGCAGCACATCCCCCTTTCGCCAGCTGGCGTAATAGCGAAGAGGCCCG
CACCGATCGCCCTTCCCAACAGTTGCGCAGCCTGAATGGCGAATGGACCTGCCACA
