>Addgene plasmid #117789 | pPRISM-Cre-gcry-TagBFP | depositor partial sequence | sequence record 222321 | Insert
CTTCCCGGAGCCACGAACTTCTCTCTGTTAAAGCAAGCAGGAGACGTGGAAGAAAACCCCGGTCCTATGT
CCAATTTACTGACCGTACACCAAAATTTGCCTGCATTACCGGTCGATGCAACGAGTGATGAGGTTCGCAA
GAACCTGATGGACATGTTCAGGGATCGCCAGGCGTTTTCTGAGCATACCTGGAAAATGCTTCTGTCCGTT
TGCCGGTCGTGGGCGGCATGGTGCAAGTTGAATAACCGGAAATGGTTTCCCGCAGAACCTGAAGATGTTC
GCGATTATCTTCTATATCTTCAGGCGCGCGGTCTGGCAGTAAAAACTATCCAGCAACATTTGGGCCAGCT
AAACATGCTTCATCGTCGGTCCGGGCTGCCACGACCAAGTGACAGCAATGCTGTTTCACTGGTTATGCGG
CGGATCCGAAAAGAAAACGTTGATGCCGGTGAACGTGCAAAACAGGCTCTAGCGTTCGAACGCACTGATT
TCGACCAGGTTCGTTCACTCATGGAAAATAGCGATCGCTGCCAGGATATACGTAATCTGGCATTTCTGGG
GATTGCTTATAACACCCTGTTACGTATAGCCGAAATTGCCAGGATCAGGGTTAAAGATATCTCACGTACT
GACGGTGGGAGAATGTTAATCCATATTGGCAGAACGAAAACGCTGGTTAGCACCGCTGGAGTAGAGAAGG
CACTTAGCCTGGGGGTAACTAAACTGGTCGAGCGATGGATTTCCGTCTCTGGTGTAGCTGATGATCCGAA
TAACTACCTGTTTTGCCGGGTCAGAAAAAATGGTGTTGCCGCGCCATCTGCCACCAGCCAGCTATCAACT
CGCGCCCTGGAAGGGATTTTTGAAGCAACTCATCGATTGATTTACGGCGCTAAGGATGACTCTGGTCAGA
GATACCTGGCCTGGTCTGGACACAGTGCCCGTGTCGGAGCCGCGCGAGATATGGCCCGCGCTGGAGTTTC
AATACCGGAGATCATGCAAGCTGGTGGCTGGACCAATGTAAATATTGTCATGAACTATATCCGTACCCTG
GATAGTGAAACAGGGGCAATGGTGCGCCTGCTGGAAGATGGCGATTAGAACTAGTAATTAAGTCTCAGCC
ACCGTTAACTGAACATGTCAAAACCTGTGGAGACTGTTGAGATTTGATGTTCTGAAAAGATAAAGCCTAT
AAATAAAATGTTGCCCAAATTTCCTGCCTGATGTTTTTCTTTGTCTTTGCTACATGGCTTTGCTGCTCGG
ATCGGCTCACTCTGTGTATGCCACGTTCACTTTGTACTCTCCTTCTCACGGTAGGTTTATTATTTTTAGA
TGTGCAGTTAGTTTCTGTGAAATAACACACCACACACTGATATTGTCTGTGCATTGACTTGGTGAGTGCA
CATTGTTTTTGATCTTGACATATTTATATTTGATTGATCAGGTGAACTGTGTGAATCTAAAGTGCTCCAT
ACAGATGTTCTGCATTGAAAATATTCTCATTTTATTAGTGGAAGTGAGTGTATGCCACATCCAATCAATT
TCAGCAAACACCCCAGTATGATTTAATGCAAAAAAATGAAGGTATCAAACACGCATTACTACTTTGCAGT
TAAATATTTAACATTTATTCCAACACGAAAAAAAGCAGTAAATAACACTTTGACAAACACGTCAGGACAT
CTTATTTTTGTCACCCTCACAGGCAATTTAGTATAATATATTATATATATATATATATCATATAATAATA
TTCAGTATAATATATATATATATATCATATTATAATATTCAGTATAATATAAAACACAAACACATATATG
TATAATATAATATAACATTTTTATTTATTGAGATGCCTCTATGGACCGTGTTATAAGAAGTAAAGATCAG
GAGAAGTAAACATGAAGTGTAATTATGAATACTGATGTTAAATTAAGCTATGATGAGTTTTCACTGTTAA
TTTACCATCTCAATTAAATGTTGATGCCTCCATGACCAAGTTAAGCAGATGAGACTGAGACAACTGTAGA
AGACAAGATGTTCACTTTGCTGAATATAGCTGGCTTGACAGTTATCTATGACTCTATAAATATATATATA
TTTTTTTTTTTATAAAATGATTTATTTATAACTATATATCCATTTCTCAGACAGGTGCTTCATATCCCTC
ACTCCCGTAGCTGTCCATGCTGGATCTGTCCCCGTTGTTTTTAAAAAGCTAAATAAGTTATTAACATGAC
TGCATCCAGCGAGCCAAACCTGTCTGGTGTACAGCTACCAGAGAAGCTTGAGATCCTAGTCACCGGCGTT
CCTAGTTCTTTAAACTGTTACAAAGTGTTTGGACCAGCAACTGAATTGCACTGTAAATTACCACATCAGG
GTCTCCGGGGTCAACGCTGCTAAGCAATGGACTGGAAAATTTGTGACATTGAGTTTTTGGAATAACTGGG
AATGCTGGATAACTCTTTGGGTAAAGCTATGGAACAAAAGTACCAGCATGAACTAAGAAATGACTGTCAC
AGCACAACATCAAACACAATGCAAGACAAAGGTTCTCTGCTTTTGCCTTACTTGACAGAAAAAGTAAGCT
CTAGGTTCATCGCATGCAGACAGCAGCAATACATGACATATATAAAGGCTGGCTCTTTTCTCCCTTCCAT
TGAACTGAAACTTCCACTCAGTCAGACTTGCGGGGGATCCACAGCCTGACTAACTCGACAAACCCCCCCA
AACCTAAGGTGAGTTGATCTTTAAGCTTTTTACATTTTCAGCTCGCATATATCAATTCGCGCGCATTGTC
ACACTAGCACCCACTAGCGGTCAGACTGCAGATTGCAGCACGAAACAGGAAGCTGACTCCACATGGTCAC
ATGCTCACTGAAGTGTTGACTTCCCTGACAGCTGTGCACTTTCTAAACCGGTTTTCTCATTCATTTACAG
TTCAGCCGGAATTCACCTCGAGACCATGGCTCCAAAGAAGAAGCGTAAGGTAACCATGAGCGAGCTGATT
AAGGAGAACATGCACATGAAGCTGTACATGGAGGGCACCGTGGACAACCATCACTTCAAGTGCACATCCG
AGGGCGAAGGCAAGCCCTACGAGGGCACCCAGACCATGAGAATCAAGGTGGTCGAGGGCGGCCCTCTCCC
CTTCGCCTTCGACATCCTGGCTACTAGCTTCCTCTACGGCAGCAAGACCTTCATCAACCACACCCAGGGC
ATCCCCGACTTCTTCAAGCAGTCCTTCCCTGAGGGCTTCACATGGGAGAGAGTCACCACATACGAAGACG
GGGGCGTGCTGACCGCTACCCAGGACACCAGCCTCCAGGACGGCTGCCTCATCTACAACGTCAAGATCAG
AGGGGTGAACTTCACATCCAACGGCCCTGTGATGCAGAAGAAAACACTCGGCTGGGAGGCCTTCACCGAG
ACGCTGTACCCCGCTGACGGCGGCCTGGAAGGCAGAAACGACATGGCCCTGAAGCTCGTGGGCGGGAGCC
ATCTGATCGCAAACATCAAGACCACATATAGATCCAAGAAACCCGCTAAGAACCTCAAGATGCCTGGCGT
CTACTATGTGGACTACAGACTGGAAAGAATCAAGGAGGCCAACAACGAGACCTACGTCGAGCAGCACGAG
GTGGCAGTGGCCAGATACTGCGACCTCCCTAGCAAACTGGGGCACAAGCTCAATTAAAGCTGAGATCTGT
GCCTTCTAGTTGCCAGCCATCTGTTGTTTGCCCCTCCCCCGTGCCTTCCTTGACCCTGGAAGGTGCCACT
CCCACTGTCCTTTCCTAATAAAATGAGGAAATTGCATCGCATTGTCTGAGTAGGTGTCATTCTATTCTGG
GGGGTGGGGTGGGGCAGGACAGCAAGGGGGAGGATTGGGAAGACAATAGCAGGCATGCTGGGGATGCGGT
GGGCTCTATGGCTTCTGAGGCGGAAAGAACCAAAGGGCGAATTAATTCATTGATGAGTTTGGACAAACCA
CAACTAGAATGCAGTGAAAAAAATGCTTTATTTGTGAAATTTGTGATGCTATTGCTTTATTTGTAACCAT
TATAAGCTGCAATAAACAAGTTAACAACAACAATTGCATTCATTTTATGTTTCAGGTTCAGGGGGAGGTG
TGGGAGGTTTTTTAAAGCAAGTAAAACCTCTACAAATGTGGTCATTGATGAGTTTGGACAAACCACAACT
AGAATGCAGTGAAAAAAATGCTTTATTTGTGAAATTTGTGATGCTATTGCTTTATTTGTAACCATTATAA
GCTGCAATAAACAAGTTAACAACAACAATTGCATTCATTTTATGTTTCAGGTTCAGGGGGAGGTGTGGGA
GGTTTTTTAAAGCAAGTAAAACCTCTACAAATGTGGTCATTCAGATCAATTAACCCTCACCCGGGCTAGC
GATGCATGGGAGCTCTGACGTACGTTGTCTAGCAAGGAAG
